>Addgene plasmid #173975 | pGL3-noSV40-humanEC1.45_p300peak1-2_del3 | addgene full sequence | sequence record 341755 | Addgene NGS Result
CATTCCGGTACTGTTGGTAAAGCCACCATGGAAGACGCCAAAAACATAAAGAAAGGCCCGGCGCCATTCT
ATCCGCTGGAAGATGGAACCGCTGGAGAGCAACTGCATAAGGCTATGAAGAGATACGCCCTGGTTCCTGG
AACAATTGCTTTTACAGATGCACATATCGAGGTGGACATCACTTACGCTGAGTACTTCGAAATGTCCGTT
CGGTTGGCAGAAGCTATGAAACGATATGGGCTGAATACAAATCACAGAATCGTCGTATGCAGTGAAAACT
CTCTTCAATTCTTTATGCCGGTGTTGGGCGCGTTATTTATCGGAGTTGCAGTTGCGCCCGCGAACGACAT
TTATAATGAACGTGAATTGCTCAACAGTATGGGCATTTCGCAGCCTACCGTGGTGTTCGTTTCCAAAAAG
GGGTTGCAAAAAATTTTGAACGTGCAAAAAAAGCTCCCAATCATCCAAAAAATTATTATCATGGATTCTA
AAACGGATTACCAGGGATTTCAGTCGATGTACACGTTCGTCACATCTCATCTACCTCCCGGTTTTAATGA
ATACGATTTTGTGCCAGAGTCCTTCGATAGGGACAAGACAATTGCACTGATCATGAACTCCTCTGGATCT
ACTGGTCTGCCTAAAGGTGTCGCTCTGCCTCATAGAACTGCCTGCGTGAGATTCTCGCATGCCAGAGATC
CTATTTTTGGCAATCAAATCATTCCGGATACTGCGATTTTAAGTGTTGTTCCATTCCATCACGGTTTTGG
AATGTTTACTACACTCGGATATTTGATATGTGGATTTCGAGTCGTCTTAATGTATAGATTTGAAGAAGAG
CTGTTTCTGAGGAGCCTTCAGGATTACAAGATTCAAAGTGCGCTGCTGGTGCCAACCCTATTCTCCTTCT
TCGCCAAAAGCACTCTGATTGACAAATACGATTTATCTAATTTACACGAAATTGCTTCTGGTGGCGCTCC
CCTCTCTAAGGAAGTCGGGGAAGCGGTTGCCAAGAGGTTCCATCTGCCAGGTATCAGGCAAGGATATGGG
CTCACTGAGACTACATCAGCTATTCTGATTACACCCGAGGGGGATGATAAACCGGGCGCGGTCGGTAAAG
TTGTTCCATTTTTTGAAGCGAAGGTTGTGGATCTGGATACCGGGAAAACGCTGGGCGTTAATCAAAGAGG
CGAACTGTGTGTGAGAGGTCCTATGATTATGTCCGGTTATGTAAACAATCCGGAAGCGACCAACGCCTTG
ATTGACAAGGATGGATGGCTACATTCTGGAGACATAGCTTACTGGGACGAAGACGAACACTTCTTCATCG
TTGACCGCCTGAAGTCTCTGATTAAGTACAAAGGCTATCAGGTGGCTCCCGCTGAATTGGAATCCATCTT
GCTCCAACACCCCAACATCTTCGACGCAGGTGTCGCAGGTCTTCCCGACGATGACGCCGGTGAACTTCCC
GCCGCCGTTGTTGTTTTGGAGCACGGAAAGACGATGACGGAAAAAGAGATCGTGGATTACGTCGCCAGTC
AAGTAACAACCGCGAAAAAGTTGCGCGGAGGAGTTGTGTTTGTGGACGAAGTACCGAAAGGTCTTACCGG
AAAACTCGACGCAAGAAAAATCAGAGAGATCCTCATAAAGGCCAAGAAGGGCGGAAAGATCGCCGTGTAA
TTCTAGAGTCGGGGCGGCCGGCCGCTTCGAGCAGACATGATAAGATACATTGATGAGTTTGGACAAACCA
CAACTAGAATGCAGTGAAAAAAATGCTTTATTTGTGAAATTTGTGATGCTATTGCTTTATTTGTAACCAT
TATAAGCTGCAATAAACAAGTTAACAACAACAATTGCATTCATTTTATGTTTCAGGTTCAGGGGGAGGTG
TGGGAGGTTTTTTAAAGCAAGTAAAACCTCTACAAATGTGGTAAAATCGATAAGGATCTGGATCCGTCGA
CCGATGCCCTTGAGAGCCTTCAACCCAGTCAGCTCCTTCCGGTGGGCGCGGGGCATGACTATCGTCGCCG
CACTTATGACTGTCTTCTTTATCATGCAACTCGTAGGACAGGTGCCGGCAGCGCTCTTCCGCTTCCTCGC
TCACTGACTCGCTGCGCTCGGTCGTTCGGCTGCGGCGAGCGGTATCAGCTCACTCAAAGGCGGTAATACG
GTTATCCACAGAATCAGGGGATAACGCAGGAAAGAACATGTGAGCAAAAGGCCAGCAAAAGGCCAGGAAC
CGTAAAAAGGCCGCGTTGCTGGCGTTTTTCCATAGGCTCCGCCCCCCTGACGAGCATCACAAAAATCGAC
GCTCAAGTCAGAGGTGGCGAAACCCGACAGGACTATAAAGATACCAGGCGTTTCCCCCTGGAAGCTCCCT
CGTGCGCTCTCCTGTTCCGACCCTGCCGCTTACCGGATACCTGTCCGCCTTTCTCCCTTCGGGAAGCGTG
GCGCTTTCTCATAGCTCACGCTGTAGGTATCTCAGTTCGGTGTAGGTCGTTCGCTCCAAGCTGGGCTGTG
TGCACGAACCCCCCGTTCAGCCCGACCGCTGCGCCTTATCCGGTAACTATCGTCTTGAGTCCAACCCGGT
AAGACACGACTTATCGCCACTGGCAGCAGCCACTGGTAACAGGATTAGCAGAGCGAGGTATGTAGGCGGT
GCTACAGAGTTCTTGAAGTGGTGGCCTAACTACGGCTACACTAGAAGAACAGTATTTGGTATCTGCGCTC
TGCTGAAGCCAGTTACCTTCGGAAAAAGAGTTGGTAGCTCTTGATCCGGCAAACAAACCACCGCTGGTAG
CGGTGGTTTTTTTGTTTGCAAGCAGCAGATTACGCGCAGAAAAAAAGGATCTCAAGAAGATCCTTTGATC
TTTTCTACGGGGTCTGACGCTCAGTGGAACGAAAACTCACGTTAAGGGATTTTGGTCATGAGATTATCAA
AAAGGATCTTCACCTAGATCCTTTTAAATTAAAAATGAAGTTTTAAATCAATCTAAAGTATATATGAGTA
AACTTGGTCTGACAGTTACCAATGCTTAATCAGTGAGGCACCTATCTCAGCGATCTGTCTATTTCGTTCA
TCCATAGTTGCCTGACTCCCCGTCGTGTAGATAACTACGATACGGGAGGGCTTACCATCTGGCCCCAGTG
CTGCAATGATACCGCGAGACCCACGCTCACCGGCTCCAGATTTATCAGCAATAAACCAGCCAGCCGGAAG
GGCCGAGCGCAGAAGTGGTCCTGCAACTTTATCCGCCTCCATCCAGTCTATTAATTGTTGCCGGGAAGCT
AGAGTAAGTAGTTCGCCAGTTAATAGTTTGCGCAACGTTGTTGCCATTGCTACAGGCATCGTGGTGTCAC
GCTCGTCGTTTGGTATGGCTTCATTCAGCTCCGGTTCCCAACGATCAAGGCGAGTTACATGATCCCCCAT
GTTGTGCAAAAAAGCGGTTAGCTCCTTCGGTCCTCCGATCGTTGTCAGAAGTAAGTTGGCCGCAGTGTTA
TCACTCATGGTTATGGCAGCACTGCATAATTCTCTTACTGTCATGCCATCCGTAAGATGCTTTTCTGTGA
CTGGTGAGTACTCAACCAAGTCATTCTGAGAATAGTGTATGCGGCGACCGAGTTGCTCTTGCCCGGCGTC
AATACGGGATAATACCGCGCCACATAGCAGAACTTTAAAAGTGCTCATCATTGGAAAACGTTCTTCGGGG
CGAAAACTCTCAAGGATCTTACCGCTGTTGAGATCCAGTTCGATGTAACCCACTCGTGCACCCAACTGAT
CTTCAGCATCTTTTACTTTCACCAGCGTTTCTGGGTGAGCAAAAACAGGAAGGCAAAATGCCGCAAAAAA
GGGAATAAGGGCGACACGGAAATGTTGAATACTCATACTCTTCCTTTTTCAATATTATTGAAGCATTTAT
CAGGGTTATTGTCTCATGAGCGGATACATATTTGAATGTATTTAGAAAAATAAACAAATAGGGGTTCCGC
GCACATTTCCCCGAAAAGTGCCACCTG
[124 nt withheld, positions 4018-4141]
C
[91 nt withheld, positions 4143-4233]
A
[49 nt withheld, positions 4235-4283]
CCTTTGACGTTGGAGTCCACGTTCTTT
[37 nt withheld, positions 4311-4347]
ACCCTATCTCGGTCTATTCTTTTGATTTATAAGGGATTTTGCCGATTTCGGCCTATTGGTTAAAAAATGA
GCTGATTTAACAAAAATTTAACGCGAATTTTAACAAAATATTAACGCTTACAATTTGCCATTCGCCATTC
AGGCTGCGCAACTGTTGGGAAGGGCGATCGGTGCGGGCCTCTTCGCTATTACGCCAGCCCAAGCTACCAT
GATAAGTAAGTAATATTAAGGTACGGGAGGTACTTGGAGCGGCCGCAATAAAATATCTTTATTTTCATTA
CATCTGTGTGTTGGTTTTTTGTGTGAATCGATAGTACTAACATACGCTCTCCATCAAAACAAAACGAAAC
AAAACAAACTAGCAAAATAGGCTGTCCCCAGTGCAAGTGCAGGTGCCAGAACATTTCTCTATCGATAGGT
ACCGAGCTCTTATTTAAGCAGCTGAATTTGAGGTAATTAGTTACAGCTGCAATAGGTAAATTGACATTAA
ATAATATACTTGACGTTAGGCTTCTTTACTGTAACTCACTTCTGGATGGCATGTTGTTGTCTGTTTTTAC
CTTTCTCCTTCCCCGCCCCCCAATTGATCTATTAGGAAATAGAGAACTATCTTCATTTCTGCTCCTTCTT
CCAGGCTTGAATCTACACAACAGGCCACTCCCCAAAATTCCTCTGCTTAATTTAGAGAGCAGGTTTCAGG
GATTCACCTGGGAACAACAGCAGCAGGCACCTGACTCATATTCCTGGCGGAGAGGAAGGGAGACGCGTTT
TATCTATCTAACTTAGACCACATGTCTGTGCTTTCAGAAAATTTTCCCATTTTTGAATCACTAACAGTAC
CCTTTATTCTTACTACTGCCAGGGATTCACTATTTTTAAACAGCTTTATTGTCATTTCAGTAGGATTTGG
GGAAGAAAAGGAAGCGAATACATGTGTTCAATCCGTCATGTTGACTTGAAACTGCTGTTTTAAACTGCTC
TCTTTCTACGTATTTGATTCCTTTTGCTCTACCCATCCCCATGTGCCTCTACTTGTCAAGTATTGGGAGA
TTATATAGGTTTCTTGTGTTTGTTGTGGTGATCAAAGTTTCTTGGGGCAGCGCCCTCATTATCTGTCAGG
CCTGGCTTCTATGATTGAGAACAGGTGCAGCCAAGCCTTTGCTCTCCCTACCACTTCTGTCTGTCAAATA
GAAAGCAGGAGGGAGCTTTTCTGTGGGATCTTTCCTTTCCTCTCAATTCTCTTTGCTGGAGAGCTCTCCA
GGATATTGGCAAGGATCTGAATTTGTGGCGCTAGCAGAGAAGCCCGAGTGAGTAACCAACTGTCCCCAAT
TGTATTAGCCTTTTAAATAAAGGATTCCCAGCAAACATTCAGAAGAAACCATATGCCTTCCAGGGATAGG
CAGCTGGAAGAGAGGGAAGAGATTAATACAGAAAAAAGCTATAGGCCATCCCGATCCTATTCTTCAGTTC
CTTTATTGGAGGCATTAAGTTTTATTTTATTAACTTCTTTCTTGCCCTTCAAAAGTTGAGGGTGCTCACT
CCAGGGCTTGTGGATATCTGCCCCAGAGAACCTCAGTGCAAAGGTTTGAAATCACAGCTGGCTGTGATTA
GAAGGATTGGGAGAGATCAGTGCTTGATTAACTTTCAGCTGCTATTGGTTTGCCTCAGTTCCTGCAGGAG
AATTAATCTGTAGGTTCGAGTAAATTTTGGATCTTAATGGATACCAGATACATTGAGCCCACCCAGACCA
CCAAGATTTTGCAATCCTTTTCCTCACATTTAAATGGTACAAATGAATTCATTCCTCCTTACTCAGTGAA
CAGAATAACTCTACCTCAAGGTTTTTCTCATATAGCATTCACTTGATTTTGCCTTCTTTTCCAAGAAAGT
ATAGATTCGTTGGGGCAAGGAGATCTGCGATCTGCATCTCAATTAGTCAGCAACCATAGTCCCGCCCCTA
ACTCCGCCCATCCCGCCCCTAACTCCGCCCAGTTCCGCCCATTCTCCGCCCCATCGCTGACTAATTTTTT
TTATTTATGCAGAGGCCGAGGCCGCCTCGGCCTCTGAGCTATTCCAGAAGTAGTGAGGAGGCTTTTTTGG
AGGCCTAGGCTTTTGCAAAAAGCTTGG
Features (pLannotate 1.2.2; 12 found; start..end, strand, type, name):
     28..1680    +  CDS            luciferase: firefly luciferase; luc+; enhanced luc+ version of the luciferase gene
   1721..1842    -  polyA_signal   SV40 poly(A) signal: SV40 polyadenylation signal
   1865..1933    -  CDS            large T antigen (fragment): large T antigen from SV40 (simian virus 40)
   1955..2087    +  CDS            TcR (fragment): tetracycline efflux protein; tet; confers resistance to tetracycline
   2267..2855    -  rep_origin     ori: high-copy-number ColE1/pMB1/pBR322/pUC origin of replication
   3026..3886    -  CDS            AmpR: β-lactamase; bla; confers resistance to ampicillin, carbenicillin, and related antibiotics
   3887..3991    -  promoter       AmpR promoter: bla
   4018..4446    +  rep_origin     f1 ori (sequence partly withheld): f1 bacteriophage origin of replication; arrow indicates direction of (+) strand synthesis
   4478..4545    -  CDS            lacZα (fragment): LacZα fragment of β-galactosidase; lacZ fragment
   4604..4652    +  polyA_signal   poly(A) signal: synthetic polyadenylation signal
   4666..4757    +  misc_feature   pause site: RNA polymerase II transcriptional pause signal from the human α2 globin gene
   6270..6466    +  promoter       SV40 promoter: SV40 early promoter
