[The description below was written by a language model from this plasmid's Addgene catalogue record and pLannotate feature annotations shown in this document.]
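Description:
pGL3-noSV40-humanEC1.45_p300peak1-2_del3 is a firefly luciferase enhancer reporter plasmid built on Promega's pGL3-Promoter backbone and intended for transfection-based reporter assays in cultured cells. It is propagated in E. coli as a high-copy plasmid through a ColE1/pUC-type origin and selected with ampicillin via the β-lactamase gene and its native promoter. An f1 origin is also present. Small annotated fragments of lacZα, the tetracycline resistance gene and SV40 large T antigen are backbone remnants rather than functional genes.

The payload is a 1,458 bp human sequence comprising p300 peak 1 and peak 2 of EC1.45, an enhancer cluster associated with SOX9, and it carries "tiled deletion #3". This marks it as one member of a series in which successive segments of the element are removed. The insert itself is not annotated in the feature table, but the unannotated interval between the upstream transcriptional pause site and the SV40 early promoter matches the position and approximate size expected for it. The cloning sites are not recorded. The SV40 promoter serves as the minimal promoter driving the luc+ coding sequence, which is terminated by the SV40 late poly(A) signal. The synthetic poly(A) signal and α2-globin pause site upstream of the insert block read-through transcription from the backbone, so luciferase output reflects the activity of the test fragment. The "noSV40" in the name conflicts with the SV40 promoter that is both listed and annotated, and the record does not explain what the term refers to.

Comparing this plasmid's luciferase signal with the intact element and the other tiled deletions would map which subregions are needed for enhancer activity. The associated work concerns long-range enhancers in human neural crest and craniofacial disease.
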