Addgene plasmid #173975: pGL3-noSV40-humanEC1.45_p300peak1-2_del3
Purpose: Firefly luciferase enhancer reporter plasmid.
Depositing lab: Joanna Wysocka. Depositing organization: Stanford University. Publication: Loss of Extreme Long-Range Enhancers in Human Neural Crest Drives a Craniofacial Disorder. Long HK, Osterwalder M, Welsh IC, Hansen K, Davies JOJ, Liu YE, Koska M, Adams AT, Aho R, Arora N, Ikeda K, Williams RM, Sauka-Spengler T, Porteus MH, Mohun T, Dickel DE, Swigut T, Hughes JR, Higgs DR, Visel A, Selleri L, Wysocka J. Cell Stem Cell. 2020 Nov 5;27(5):765-783.e14. doi: 10.1016/j.stem.2020.09.001. Epub 2020 Sep 28. PubMed 32991838.
Backbone
  Vector backbone: pGL3-Promoter, GenBank: U47298.2
  Backbone manufacturer: Promega
  Backbone size w/o insert (bp): 5016
  Vector type: Luciferase
Growth in bacteria
  Bacterial resistance: Ampicillin, 100 μg/mL
  Growth temperature: 37°C
  Growth strain: DH5alpha
  Copy number: High Copy
Gene/Insert
  Gene/Insert name: p300 peak 1 and peak 2 from SOX9 enhancer cluster EC1.45 with tiled deletion #3
  Species: H. sapiens (human)
  Insert size (bp): 1458
  Mutation: Tiled deletion #3
  Promoter: SV40 promoter
  Cloning method: Restriction Enzyme; 5′ cloning site unknown (unknown if destroyed)
  Sequencing primers: 5′ CGCTCTCCATCAAAACAAAACG; 3′ GAGTTAGGGGCGGGATGG
Terms and licenses: Academic/Nonprofit Terms; Industry Terms: Not Available to Industry
How to cite: pGL3-noSV40-humanEC1.45_p300peak1-2_del3 was a gift from Joanna Wysocka (Addgene plasmid # 173975 ; http://n2t.net/addgene:173975 ; RRID:Addgene_173975)
